>Addgene plasmid #91681 | pPN220 | addgene full sequence | sequence record 180540 | Addgene NGS Result
GAGGGCCTATTTCCCATGATTCCTTCATATTTGCATATACGATACAAGGCTGTTAGAGAGATAATTGGAA
TTAATTTGACTGTAAACACAAAGATATTAGTACAAAATACGTGACGTAGAAAGTAATAATTTCTTGGGTA
GTTTGCAGTTTTAAAATTATGTTTTAAAATGGACTATCATATGCTTACCGTAACTTGAAAGTATTTCGAT
TTCTTGGCTTTATATATCTTGTGGAAAGGACGAAACACCGTACTGTTTGTGGTTCCCATTGTTTTAGAGC
TAGAAATAGCAAGTTAAAATAAGGCTAGTCCGTTATCAACTTGAAAAAGTGGCACCGAGTCGGTGCTTTT
TTAAGCTTGGCGTAATCATGGTCATAGCTGTTTCCTGTGTGAAATTGTTATCCGCTCACAATTCCACACA
ACATACGAGCCGGAAGCATAAAGTGTAAAGCCTGGGGTGCCTAATGAGTGAGCTAACTCACATTAATTGC
GTTGCGCTCACTGCCCGCTTTCCAGTCGGGAAACCTGTCGTGCCAGCTGCATTAATGAATCGGCCAACGC
GCGGGGAGAGGCGGTTTGCGTATTGGGCGCTCTTCCGCTTCCTCGCTCACTGACTCGCTGCGCTCGGTCG
TTCGGCTGCGGCGAGCGGTATCAGCTCACTCAAAGGCGGTAATACGGTTATCCACAGAATCAGGGGATAA
CGCAGGAAAGAACATGTGAGCAAAAGGCCAGCAAAAGGCCAGGAACCGTAAAAAGGCCGCGTTGCTGGCG
TTTTTCCATAGGCTCCGCCCCCCTGACGAGCATCACAAAAATCGACGCTCAAGTCAGAGGTGGCGAAACC
CGACAGGACTATAAAGATACCAGGCGTTTCCCCCTGGAAGCTCCCTCGTGCGCTCTCCTGTTCCGACCCT
GCCGCTTACCGGATACCTGTCCGCCTTTCTCCCTTCGGGAAGCGTGGCGCTTTCTCATAGCTCACGCTGT
AGGTATCTCAGTTCGGTGTAGGTCGTTCGCTCCAAGCTGGGCTGTGTGCACGAACCCCCCGTTCAGCCCG
ACCGCTGCGCCTTATCCGGTAACTATCGTCTTGAGTCCAACCCGGTAAGACACGACTTATCGCCACTGGC
AGCAGCCACTGGTAACAGGATTAGCAGAGCGAGGTATGTAGGCGGTGCTACAGAGTTCTTGAAGTGGTGG
CCTAACTACGGCTACACTAGAAGAACAGTATTTGGTATCTGCGCTCTGCTGAAGCCAGTTACCTTCGGAA
AAAGAGTTGGTAGCTCTTGATCCGGCAAACAAACCACCGCTGGTAGCGGTGGTTTTTTTGTTTGCAAGCA
GCAGATTACGCGCAGAAAAAAAGGATCTCAAGAAGATCCTTTGATCTTTTCTACGGGGTCTGACGCTCAG
TGGAACGAAAACTCACGTTAAGGGATTTTGGTCATGAGATTATCAAAAAGGATCTTCACCTAGATCCTTT
TAAATTAAAAATGAAGTTTTAAATCAATCTAAAGTATATATGAGTAAACTTGGTCTGACAGTTACCAATG
CTTAATCAGTGAGGCACCTATCTCAGCGATCTGTCTATTTCGTTCATCCATAGTTGCCTGACTCCCCGTC
GTGTAGATAACTACGATACGGGAGGGCTTACCATCTGGCCCCAGTGCTGCAATGATACCGCGAGACCCAC
GCTCACCGGCTCCAGATTTATCAGCAATAAACCAGCCAGCCGGAAGGGCCGAGCGCAGAAGTGGTCCTGC
AACTTTATCCGCCTCCATCCAGTCTATTAATTGTTGCCGGGAAGCTAGAGTAAGTAGTTCGCCAGTTAAT
AGTTTGCGCAACGTTGTTGCCATTGCTACAGGCATCGTGGTGTCACGCTCGTCGTTTGGTATGGCTTCAT
TCAGCTCCGGTTCCCAACGATCAAGGCGAGTTACATGATCCCCCATGTTGTGCAAAAAAGCGGTTAGCTC
CTTCGGTCCTCCGATCGTTGTCAGAAGTAAGTTGGCCGCAGTGTTATCACTCATGGTTATGGCAGCACTG
CATAATTCTCTTACTGTCATGCCATCCGTAAGATGCTTTTCTGTGACTGGTGAGTACTCAACCAAGTCAT
TCTGAGAATAGTGTATGCGGCGACCGAGTTGCTCTTGCCCGGCGTCAATACGGGATAATACCGCGCCACA
TAGCAGAACTTTAAAAGTGCTCATCATTGGAAAACGTTCTTCGGGGCGAAAACTCTCAAGGATCTTACCG
CTGTTGAGATCCAGTTCGATGTAACCCACTCGTGCACCCAACTGATCTTCAGCATCTTTTACTTTCACCA
GCGTTTCTGGGTGAGCAAAAACAGGAAGGCAAAATGCCGCAAAAAAGGGAATAAGGGCGACACGGAAATG
TTGAATACTCATACTCTTCCTTTTTCAATATTATTGAAGCATTTATCAGGGTTATTGTCTCATGAGCGGA
TACATATTTGAATGTATTTAGAAAAATAAACAAATAGGGGTTCCGCGCACATTTCCCCGAAAAGTGCCAC
CTGACGTCTAAGAAACCATTATTATCATGACATTAACCTATAAAAATAGGCGTATCACGAGGCCCTTTCG
TCTCGCGCGTTTCGGTGATGACGGTGAAAACCTCTGACACATGCAGCTCCCGGAGACGGTCACAGCTTGT
CTGTAAGCGGATGCCGGGAGCAGACAAGCCCGTCAGGGCGCGTCAGCGGGTGTTGGCGGGTGTCGGGGCT
GGCTTAACTATGCGGCATCAGAGCAGATTGTACTGAGAGTGCACCATATGCGGTGTGAAATACCGCACAG
ATGCGTAAGGAGAAAATACCGCATCAGGCGCCATTCGCCATTCAGGCTGCGCAACTGTTGGGAAGGGCGA
TCGGTGCGGGCCTCTTCGCTATTACGCCAGCTGGCGAAAGGGGGATGTGCTGCAAGGCGATTAAGTTGGG
TAACGCCAGGGTTTTCCCAGTCACGACGTTGTAAAACGACGGCCAGTGAATTCGAGCTCGGTACCCGGGG
ATCCGTTAATTAA
Features (pLannotate 1.2.2; 13 found; start..end, strand, type, name):
      1..241     +  promoter       U6 promoter: RNA polymerase III promoter for human U6 snRNA
    271..346     +  misc_RNA       gRNA scaffold: guide RNA scaffold for the Streptococcus pyogenes CRISPR/Cas9 system
    395..411     -  protein_bind   lac operator: The lac repressor binds to the lac operator to inhibit transcription in E. coli. This inhibition can be relieved by adding lactose or isopropyl-β-D-thiogalactopyranoside (IPTG). lac repressor encoded by lacI
    419..449     -  promoter       lac promoter: promoter for the E. coli lac operon
    464..485     -  protein_bind   CAP binding site: CAP binding activates transcription in the presence of cAMP. E. coli catabolite activator protein
    498..590     -  CDS            lacI (fragment): lac repressor; lacI; The lac repressor binds to the lac operator to inhibit transcription in E. coli. This inhibition can be relieved by adding lactose or isopropyl-β-D-thiogalactopyranoside (IPTG).
    773..1361    -  rep_origin     ori: high-copy-number ColE1/pMB1/pBR322/pUC origin of replication
   1532..2392    -  CDS            AmpR: β-lactamase; bla; confers resistance to ampicillin, carbenicillin, and related antibiotics
   2393..2497    -  promoter       AmpR promoter: bla
   2592..2627    +  CDS            rop (fragment): Rop protein, which maintains plasmids at low copy number; rop
   2729..2828    +  misc_feature   bom (fragment): basis of mobility region from pBR322
   2834..2991    -  CDS            lacZα (fragment): LacZα fragment of β-galactosidase; lacZ fragment
   2988..3014    +  misc_feature   MCS (fragment): pUC18/19 multiple cloning site
