[The description below was written by a language model from this plasmid's Addgene catalogue record and pLannotate feature annotations shown in this document.]
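Description:
pPN220 is a small (about 3.0 kb) CRISPR guide RNA expression plasmid built on a pUC19 backbone that carries a human U6 promoter cassette. It is propagated in E. coli as a high-copy plasmid through the ColE1/pUC-type origin of replication and is selected with ampicillin via the β-lactamase (AmpR) gene and its native promoter. The remaining annotated elements are remnants of the pUC19 parent with no role in the guide expression function: the lac promoter, operator and CAP binding site, and fragments of lacZα, lacI, rop, bom and the multiple cloning site.

The payload is a single sgRNA transcription unit. The U6 promoter, an RNA polymerase III promoter suited to producing short, uncapped RNAs in mammalian cells, sits upstream of a roughly 20-nucleotide spacer targeting human VRK2, which is fused directly to the Streptococcus pyogenes Cas9 guide RNA scaffold. The spacer was inserted as an oligonucleotide duplex between two BbsI sites, both of which were destroyed by the cloning, as is typical for this type IIS strategy. In the feature table the spacer itself is not annotated, but it corresponds to the short gap between the U6 promoter and the scaffold.

The plasmid encodes no Cas9 and no mammalian selection marker or reporter, so the nuclease must be supplied separately, for example from a co-delivered SpCas9 source. According to the record, its purpose is to express an sgRNA against VRK2, and it comes from work on scaled CRISPR editing of human pluripotent stem cells to study genes linked to psychiatric disease.
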