Addgene plasmid #91681: pPN220
Purpose: Express sgRNA targeting human VRK2
Depositing lab: Lindy Barrett. Depositing organization: Broad Institute. Publication: A Scaled Framework for CRISPR Editing of Human Pluripotent Stem Cells to Study Psychiatric Disease. Hazelbaker DZ, Beccard A, Bara AM, Dabkowski N, Messana A, Mazzucato P, Lam D, Manning D, Eggan K, Barrett LE. Stem Cell Reports. 2017 Oct 10;9(4):1315-1327. doi: 10.1016/j.stemcr.2017.09.006. PubMed 29020615.
Backbone
  Vector backbone: pUC19-U6 promoter
  Vector type: CRISPR
Growth in bacteria
  Bacterial resistance: Ampicillin, 100 μg/mL
  Growth temperature: 37°C
  Growth strain: DH5alpha
  Copy number: High Copy
Gene/Insert
  Gene/Insert name: VRK2 (alt name: NM_006296.6)
  gRNA/shRNA sequence: TACTGTTTGTGGTTCCCATT
  Species: H. sapiens (human)
  Insert size (bp): 21
  Entrez Gene: VRK2
  Promoter: U6
  Cloning method: Restriction Enzyme; 5′ cloning site BbsI (destroyed during cloning); 3′ cloning site BbsI (destroyed during cloning)
  Sequencing primers: 5′ M13F (-21)
Terms and licenses: Academic/Nonprofit Terms; Industry Terms: Not Available to Industry
How to cite: pPN220 was a gift from Lindy Barrett (Addgene plasmid # 91681 ; http://n2t.net/addgene:91681 ; RRID:Addgene_91681)
